>Addgene plasmid #61550 | pRSETb-pHlash | depositor partial sequence | sequence record 100319 | pHlash
GGATCCAATGGCTTCCAAGGTGTACGACCCCGAGCAACGCAAACGCATGATCACTGGGCCTCAGTGGTGG
GCTCGCTGCAAGCAAATGAACGTGCTGGACTCCTTCATCAACTACTATGATTCCGAGAAGCACGCCGAGA
ACGCCGTGATTTTTCTGCATGGTAACGCTACCTCCAGCTACCTGTGGAGGCACGTCGTGCCTCACATCGA
GCCCGTGGCTAGATGCATCATCCCTGATCTGATCGGAATGGGTAAGTCCGGCAAGAGCGGGAATGGCTCA
TATCGCCTCCTGGATCACTACAAGTACCTCACCGCTTGGTTCGAGCTGCTGAACCTTCCAAAGAAAATCA
TCTTTGTGGGCCACGACTGGGGGGCTGCTCTGGCCTTTCACTACGCCTACGAGCACCAAGACAGGATCAA
GGCCATCGTCCATATGGAGAGTGTCGTGGACGTGATCGAGTCCTGGGACGAGTGGCCTGACATCGAGGAG
GATATCGCCCTGATCAAGAGCGAAGAGGGCGAGAAAATGGTGCTTGAGAATAACTTCTTCGTCGAGACCG
TGCTCCCAAGCAAGATCATGCGGAAACTGGAGCCTGAGGAGTTCGCTGCCTACCTGGAGCCATTCAAGGA
GAAGGGCGAGGTTAGACGGCCTACCCTCTCCTGGCCTCGCGAGATCCCTCTCGTTAAGGGAGGCAAGCCC
GACGTCGTCCAGATTGTCCGCAACTACAACGCCTACCTTCGGGCCAGCGACGATCTGCCTAAGCTGTTCA
TCGAGTCCGACCCTGGGTTCTTTTCCAACGCTATTGTCGAGGGAGCTAAGAAGTTCCCTAACACCGAGTT
CGTGAAGGTGAAGGGCCTCCACTTCCTCCAGGAGGACGCTCCAGATGAAATGGGTAAGTACATCAAGAGC
TTCGTGGAGCGCGTGCTGAAGAACGAGCAGGCCGAGCTCATGGACGGCGGCGTGCAGCTCGCCGACCACT
ACCAGCAGAACACCCCCATCGGCGACGGCCCCGTGCTGCTGCCCGACAACCACTACCTGAGCTACCAGTC
CGCCCTGAGCAAAGACCCCAACGAGAAGCGCGATCACATGGTCCTGCTGGAGTTCGTGACCGCCGCCGGG
ATCACTCTCGGCATGGACGAGCTGTACAAGGGTGGCAGCGGTGGCATGGTGAGCAAGGGCGAGGAGCTGT
TCACCGGGGTGGTGCCCATCCTGGTCGAGCTGGACGGCGACGTAAACGGCCACAAGTTCAGCGTGTCCGG
CGAGGGCGAGGGCGATGCCACCTACGGCAAGCTGACCCTGAAGCTGATCTGCACCACCGGCAAGCTGCCC
GTGCCCTGGCCCACCCTCGTGACCACCCTGGGCTACGGCCTGCAGTGCTTCGCCCGCTACCCCGACCACA
TGAAGCAGCACGACTTCTTCAAGTCCGCCATGCCCGAAGGCTACGTCCAGGAGCGCACCATCTTCTTCAA
GGACGACGGCAACTACAAGACCCGCGCCGAGGTGAAGTTCGAGGGCGACACCCTGGTGAACCGCATCGAG
CTGAAGGGCATCGACTTCAAGGAGGACGGCAACATCCTGGGGCACAAGCTGGAGTACAACTACAACAGCC
ACAACGTCTATATCACCGCCGACAAGCAGAAGAACGGCATCAAGGCCAACTTCAAGATCCGCCACAACAT
CGAGTAAGAATTC
