>Addgene plasmid #61550 | pRSETb-pHlash | addgene partial sequence | sequence record 101787 | T7 5'-TAATACGACTCACTATAGGG-3'
CCTCTAGAAATAATTTTGTTTAACTTTAAGAAGGAGATATACATATGCGGGGTTCTCATCATCATCATCA
TCATGGTATGGCTAGCATGACTGGTGGACAGCAAATGGGTCGGGATCTGTACGACGATGACGATAAGGAT
CCAATGGCTTCCAAGGTGTACGACCCCGAGCAACGCAAACGCATGATCACTGGGCCTCAGTGGTGGGCTC
GCTGCAAGCAAATGAACGTGCTGGACTCCTTCATCAACTACTATGATTCCGAGAAGCACGCCGAGAACGC
CGTGATTTTTCTGCATGGTAACGCTACCTCCAGCTACCTGTGGAGGCACGTCGTGCCTCACATCGAGCCC
GTGGCTAGATGCATCATCCCTGATCTGATCGGAATGGGTAAGTCCGGCAAGAGCGGGAATGGCTCATATC
GCCTCCTGGATCACTACAAGTACCTCACCGCTTGGTTCGAGCTGCTGAACCTTCCAAAGAAAATCATCTT
TGTGGGCCACGACTGGGGGGCTGCTCTGGCCTTTCACTACGCCTACGAGCACCAAGACAGGATCAAGGCC
ATCGTCCATATGGAGAGTGTCGTGGACGTGATCGAGTCCTGGGACGAGTGGCCTGACATCGAGGAGGATA
TCGCCCTGATCAAGAGCGAAGAGGGCGAGAAAATGGTGCTTGAGAATAACTTCTTCGTCGAGACCGTGCT
CCCAAGCAAGATCATGCGGAAACTGGAGCCTGAGGAGTTCGCTGCCTACCTGGAGCCATTCAAGGAGAAG
GGCGAGGTTAGACGGCCTACCCTCTCCTGGCCTCGCGAGATCCCTCTCGTTAAGGGAGGCAAGCCCGACG
TCGTCCAGATTGTCCGCAACTACAACGCCTACCTTCGGGCCAGCGACGATCTGCCTAAGCTGTTCATCGA
GTCCGACCCTGGGTTCTTTTCCAACGCTATTGTCGAGGGAGCTAAGAAGTTCCCTAACACCGAGTTCGTG
AAGGTGAAGGGCCTCCACTTCCTCCAGGAGGACGCTCCAGATGAAATGGGTAAGTACATCAAGAGCTTCG
TGGAGCGCGTGCTGAAGAACGAGCAGGCCGAG
