>Addgene plasmid #61550 | pRSETb-pHlash | addgene partial sequence | sequence record 101788 | T7term 5'-GCTAGTTATTGCTCAGCGG-3'
AGCTCTCTTTCGGGCTTTGTTAGCAGCCGGATCAAGCTTCGAATTCTTACTCGATGTTGTGGCGGATCTT
GAAGTTGGCCTTGATGCCGTTCTTCTGCTTGTCGGCGGTGATATAGACGTTGTGGCTGTTGTAGTTGTAC
TCCAGCTTGTGCCCCAGGATGTTGCCGTCCTCCTTGAAGTCGATGCCCTTCAGCTCGATGCGGTTCACCA
GGGTGTCGCCCTCGAACTTCACCTCGGCGCGGGTCTTGTAGTTGCCGTCGTCCTTGAAGAAGATGGTGCG
CTCCTGGACGTAGCCTTCGGGCATGGCGGACTTGAAGAAGTCGTGCTGCTTCATGTGGTCGGGGTAGCGG
GCGAAGCACTGCAGGCCGTAGCCCAGGGTGGTCACGAGGGTGGGCCAGGGCACGGGCAGCTTGCCGGTGG
TGCAGATCAGCTTCAGGGTCAGCTTGCCGTAGGTGGCATCGCCCTCGCCCTCGCCGGACACGCTGAACTT
GTGGCCGTTTACGTCGCCGTCCAGCTCGACCAGGATGGGCACCACCCCGGTGAACAGCTCCTCGCCCTTG
CTCACCATGCCACCGCTGCCACCCTTGTACAGCTCGTCCATGCCGAGAGTGATCCCGGCGGCGGTCACGA
ACTCCAGCAGGACCATGTGATCGCGCTTCTCGTTGGGGTCTTTGCTCAGGGCGGACTGGTAGCTCAGGTA
GTGGTTGTCGGGCAGCAGCACGGGGCCGTCGCCGATGGGGGTGTTCTGCTGGTAGTGGTCGGCGAGCTGC
ACGCCGCCGTCCATGAGCTCGGCCTGCTCGTTCTTCAGCACGCGCTCCACGAAGCTCTTGATGTACTTAC
CCATTTCATCTGGAGCGTCCTCCTGGAGGAAGTGGAGGCCCTTCACCTTCACGAACTCGGTGTTAGGGAA
CTTCTTAGCTCCCTCGACAATAGCGTTGGAAAAGAACCCAGGGTCGGACTCGATGAACAGCTTAGGCAGA
TCGTCGCTGGCCCGAAGGTAGGCGTTGTAGTTGCGGACAATCTGGACGACGTCGGGCTTGCCTCCCTTAA
CGAGAGGGATCTCGCGAGGCCAGGAGAGGGTAGGCCGTCTAACCTCGCCCTTCTCCTTGAATGGCTCCAG
GTAG
