[The description below was written by a language model from this plasmid's Addgene catalogue record.]
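Description:
pRSETb-pHlash is a bacterial expression plasmid of about 4.6 kb built on the commercial pRSETb backbone (about 2.9 kb), intended for producing the pHlash sensor protein in Escherichia coli for purification. It is maintained as a high-copy plasmid under ampicillin selection. The record gives catalogue fields only, with no feature table, so the origin of replication and other backbone elements are not itemised.

The insert is a synthetic open reading frame of about 1.7 kb, cloned between BamHI and EcoRI sites that both remain intact. It encodes pHlash, a fusion of Rluc8 (an engineered variant of Renilla luciferase) and cpVenus (a circularly permuted form of the yellow fluorescent protein Venus). Transcription is driven by the T7 promoter, so expression requires a host that supplies T7 RNA polymerase. The backbone contributes an N-terminal His tag in frame with the insert, which allows the fusion protein to be recovered by metal-affinity chromatography.

According to the associated publication title, pHlash is a genetically encoded, ratiometric luminescence sensor of intracellular pH. Joining a luciferase to a fluorescent protein is the standard arrangement for bioluminescence resonance energy transfer, in which light-emitting luciferase chemistry excites the neighbouring fluorophore, and a ratiometric readout compares the two emission bands. The record itself does not spell out the sensing mechanism. This version of the construct serves to make recombinant protein, presumably for in vitro characterisation of the sensor, rather than to report pH in living eukaryotic cells.
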