Addgene plasmid #61550: pRSETb-pHlash
Purpose: Fusion of Rluc8 and cpVenus. Expression of pHlash in Escherichia coli for protein purification
Depositing lab: Carl Johnson. Depositing organization: Vanderbilt University. Publication: pHlash: a new genetically encoded and ratiometric luminescence sensor of intracellular pH. Zhang Y, Xie Q, Robertson JB, Johnson CH. PLoS One. 2012;7(8):e43072. doi: 10.1371/journal.pone.0043072. Epub 2012 Aug 14. PubMed 22905204.
Backbone
  Vector backbone: pRSETb
  Backbone manufacturer: Invitrogen
  Backbone size w/o insert (bp): 2900
  Total vector size (bp): 4580
  Vector type: Bacterial Expression
Growth in bacteria
  Bacterial resistance: Ampicillin, 100 μg/mL
  Growth temperature: 37°C
  Growth strain: DH5alpha
  Copy number: High Copy
Gene/Insert
  Gene/Insert name: pHlash (alt name: Rluc8-cpVenus)
  Species: Synthetic
  Insert size (bp): 1680
  Promoter: T7
  Tag / fusion protein: His (N terminal on backbone)
  Cloning method: Restriction Enzyme; 5′ cloning site BamHI (not destroyed); 3′ cloning site EcoRI (not destroyed)
  Sequencing primers: 5′ AGGATCCAATGGCTTCCAAGGTGTACGA; 3′ CGCGAATTCTTACTCGATGTTGTGGCGGA
Terms and licenses: Academic/Nonprofit Terms; Industry Terms: Not Available to Industry
Depositor comments: Fusion components were requested from collaborator sources. The complete vector was constructed by the submitting party.
How to cite: pRSETb-pHlash was a gift from Carl Johnson (Addgene plasmid # 61550 ; http://n2t.net/addgene:61550 ; RRID:Addgene_61550)
